Addgene plasmid #147237: pAc5.1B-lambdaN-HA-CeAIN1-22xWmut_P
Purpose: Insect Expression of CeAIN1-22xWmut
Depositing lab: Elisa Izaurralde. Depositing organization: Max Planck Institute for Developmental Biology. Publication: The Caenorhabditis elegans GW182 protein AIN-1 interacts with PAB-1 and subunits of the PAN2-PAN3 and CCR4-NOT deadenylase complexes. Kuzuoglu-Ozturk D, Huntzinger E, Schmidt S, Izaurralde E. Nucleic Acids Res. 2012 Jul;40(12):5651-65. doi: 10.1093/nar/gks218. Epub 2012 Mar 7. PubMed 22402495.
Backbone
  Vector backbone: Unknown
  Vector type: Insect Expression
Growth in bacteria
  Bacterial resistance: Ampicillin, 100 μg/mL
  Growth temperature: 37°C
  Growth strain: DH5alpha
  Copy number: Low Copy
Gene/Insert
  Gene/Insert name: CeAIN1-22xWmut
  Species: C. elegans (nematode)
  Cloning method: Unknown
Terms and licenses: Academic/Nonprofit Terms; Industry Terms: Not Available to Industry
Depositor comments: N-terminus sequence is codon optimized for E.coli (GeneArt) Plasmids from this collection were made available to the research community and donated after the lab closed. Please note that the sequence provided by the depositing laboratory may be theoretical/predicted or based on Sanger sequencing results. There may be discrepancies between sequencing results obtained by Addgene and the depositor sequence. If an Addgene verified sequence is not available, please contact before placing your order to request that our lab fully sequence the plasmid.
How to cite: pAc5.1B-lambdaN-HA-CeAIN1-22xWmut_P was a gift from Elisa Izaurralde (Addgene plasmid # 147237 ; http://n2t.net/addgene:147237 ; RRID:Addgene_147237)
