[The description below was written by a language model from this plasmid's Addgene catalogue record and pLannotate feature annotations shown in this document.]
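Description:
pAc5.1B-lambdaN-HA-CeAIN1-22xWmut_P is a 7,392 nt insect expression plasmid. The catalogue lists the backbone as unknown, although the name and annotated parts point to a pAc5.1-type vector. Expression is driven by the Drosophila melanogaster actin 5C (Ac5) promoter, a strong constitutive promoter used in cultured Drosophila cells, and an SV40 polyadenylation signal lies downstream of the expression cassette. In bacteria the plasmid is maintained through a ColE1/pUC-type origin and selected with ampicillin via the AmpR (β-lactamase) gene and its own promoter. The record lists it as low copy even though the origin is annotated as a high-copy type. Short fragments annotated as a tetracycline resistance gene and SV40 large T antigen appear to be non-functional backbone remnants.

The payload is a Caenorhabditis elegans AIN-1 (a GW182-family protein) variant named "22xWmut", which suggests that 22 tryptophan residues are mutated, although the record does not spell this out. The insert itself is not annotated, but it presumably occupies the roughly 2 kb gap between the N-terminal tags and the vector's V5 tag. The depositor notes that the N-terminal part of the coding sequence is codon optimised for E. coli. Upstream of the insert sit a fragment of the bacteriophage lambda N protein and an HA epitope. The lambda N peptide binds BoxB RNA hairpins and is commonly used to tether a fusion protein to a reporter mRNA, while HA allows detection by immunoblotting or immunoprecipitation. Whether the downstream V5 tag is read in frame is not stated. Given the associated study on AIN-1 interactions with PAB-1 and deadenylase complexes, the construct probably serves as a mutant for tethering and interaction assays in insect cells.
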