Features (pLannotate 1.2.2; 10 found; start..end, strand, type, name):
     56..2568    +  promoter       Ac5 promoter: Drosophila melanogaster actin 5C promoter
   2588..2653    +  CDS            N (fragment): REGN_LAMBD - Experimental evidence at protein level: Swiss-Prot protein existence level 1. Plays a role as a transcriptional antitermination factor that allows the virus to initiate its lytic phase. Activates expression of the delayed viral early genes by modifying host RNA polymerase (RNAP) into a form that is resistant to termination signals. This antitermination function requires the host NusA protein which serves to stabilize the interaction between antitermination protein N and host RNA polymerase. From Escherichia phage lambda (Bacteriophage lambda).
   2678..2704    +  CDS            3xHA (fragment): three tandem HA epitope tags
   4677..4718    +  CDS            V5 tag: epitope tag from simian virus 5
   4818..4952    -  polyA_signal   SV40 poly(A) signal: SV40 polyadenylation signal
   4975..5059    -  CDS            large T antigen (fragment): large T antigen from SV40 (simian virus 40)
   5060..5530    +  CDS            TcR (fragment): tetracycline efflux protein; tet; confers resistance to tetracycline
   5574..6162    -  rep_origin     ori: high-copy-number ColE1/pMB1/pBR322/pUC origin of replication
   6333..7193    -  CDS            AmpR: β-lactamase; bla; confers resistance to ampicillin, carbenicillin, and related antibiotics
   7194..7298    -  promoter       AmpR promoter: bla
>Addgene plasmid #147237 | pAc5.1B-lambdaN-HA-CeAIN1-22xWmut_P | depositor full sequence | sequence record 289684 | Full Sequence
CTTCAAGGAATTAATTCTATATTCTAAAAACACAAATGATACTTCTAAAAAAAATCATGAATGGCATCAA
CTCTGAATCAAATCTTTGCAGATGCACCTACTTCTCATTTCCACTGTCACATCATTTTTCCAGATCTCGC
TGCCTGTTATGTGGCCCACAAACCAAGACACGTTTTATGGCCATTAAAGCTGGCTGATCGTCGCCAAACA
CCAAATACATATCAATATGTACATTCGAGAAAGAAGCGATCAAAGAAGCGTCTTCGGGCGAGTAGGAGAA
TGCGGAGGAGAAGGAGAACGAGCTGATCTAGTATCTCTCCACAATCCAATGCCAACTGACCAACTGGCCA
TATTCGGAGCAATTTGAAGCCAATTTCCATCGCCTGGCGATCGCTCCATTCTTGGCTATATGTTTTTCAC
CGTTCCCGGGGCCATTTTCAAAGACTCGTCGGTAAGATAAGATTGTGTCACTCGCTGTCTCTCTTCATTT
GTCGAAGAATGCTGAGGAATTTCGCGATGACGTCGGCGAGTATTTTGAAGAATGAGAATAATTTGTATTT
ATACGAAAATCAGTTAGTGGAATTTTCTACAAAAACATGTTATCTATAGATAATTTTGTTGCAAAATATG
TTGACTATGACAAAGATTGTATGTATATACCTTTAATGTATTCTCATTTTCTTATGTATTTATAATGGCA
ATGATGATACTGATGATATTTTAAGATGATGCCAGACCACAGGCTGATTTCTGCGTCTTTTGCCGAACGC
AGTGCATGTGCGGTTGTTGTTTTTTGGAATAGTTTCAATTTTCGGACTGTCCGCTTTGATTTCAGTTTCT
TGGCTTATTCAAAAAGCAAAGTAAAGCCAAAAAAGCGAGATGGCAATACCAAATGCGGCAAAACGGTAGT
GGAAGGAAAGGGGTGCGGGGCAGCGGAAGGAAGGGTGGGGCGGGGCGTGGCGGGGTCTGTGGCTGGGCGC
GACGTCACCGACGTTGGAGCCACTCCTTTGACCATGTGTGCGTGTGTGTATTATTCGTGTCTCGCCACTC
GCCGGTTGTTTTTTTCTTTTTATCTCGCTCTCTCTAGCGCCATCTCGTACGCATGCTCAACGCACCGCAT
GTTGCCGTGTCCTTTATGCGTCATTTTGGCTCGAAATAGGCAATTATTTAAACAAAGATTAGTCAACGAA
AACGCTAAAATAAATAAGTCTACAATATGGTTACTTATTGCCATGTGTGTGCAGCCAACGATAGCAACAA
AAGCAACAACACAGTGGCTTTCCCTCTTTCACTTTTTGTTTGCAAGCGCGTGCGAGCAAGACGGCACGAC
CGGCAAACGCAATTACGCTGACAAAGAGCAGACGAAGTTTTGGCCGAAAAACATCAAGGCGCCTGATACG
AATGCATTTGCAATAACAATTGCGATATTTAATATTGTTTATGAAGCTGTTTGACTTCAAAACACACAAA
AAAAAAAATAAAACAAATTATTTGAAAGAGAATTAGGAATCGGACAGCTTATCGTTACGGGCTAACAGCA
CACCGAGACGAAATAGCTTACCTGACGTCACAGCCTCTGGAAGAACTGCCGCCAAGCAGAGAGAGAGAGA
AAAAGAGGGAGAGCAGCTTAGACCGCATGTGCTTGTGTGTGAGGCGTCTCTCTCTTCGTCTCCTGTTTGC
GCAAACGCATAGACTGCACTGAGAAAATCGATTACCTATTTTTTATGAATGAATATTTGCACTATTACTA
TTCAAAACTATTAAGATAGCAATCACATTCAATAGCCAAATACTATACCACCTGAGCGATGCAACGAAAT
GATCAATTTGAGCAAAAATGCTGCATATTTAGGACGGCATCATTATAGAAATGCTTCTTGCTGTGTACTT
TTCTCTCGTCTGGCAGCTGTTTCGCCGTTATTGTTAAAACCGGCTTAAGTTAGGTGTGTTTTCTACGACT
AGTGATGCCCCTACTAGAAGATGTGTGTTGCACAAATGTCCCTGAATAACCAATTTGAAGTGCAGATAGC
AGTAAACGTAAGCTAATATGAATATTATTTAACTGTAATGTTTTAATATCGCTGGACATTACTAATAAAC
CCACTATAAACACATGTACATATGTATGTTTTGGCATACAATGAGTAGTTGGGGAAAAAATGTGTAAAAG
CACCGTGACCATCACAGCATAAAGATAACCAGCTGAAGTATCGAATATGAGTAACCCCCAAATTGAATCA
CATGCCGCAACTGATAGGACCCATGGAAGTACACTCTTCATGGCGATATACAAGACACACACAAGCACGA
ACACCCAGTTGCGGAGGAAATTCTCCGTAAATGAAAACCCAATCGGCGAACAATTCATACCCATATATGG
TAAAAGTTTTGAACGCGACTTGAGAGCGGAGAGCATTGCGGCTGATAAGGTTTTAGCGCTAAGCGGGCTT
TATAAAACGGGCTGCGGGACCAGTTTTCATATCACTACCGTTTGAGTTCTTGTGCTGTGTGGATACTCCT
CCCGACACAAAGCCGCTCCATCAGCCAGCAGTCGTCTAATCCAGAGACCCCGGATCGGGGTACCAACATG
GACGCACAAACACGACGACGTGAGCGTCGCGCTGAGAAACAAGCTCAATGGAAAGCTGCAAACGGTGGAT
CTCCTCCACATATGGCTTACCCATACGATGTTCCAGATTACGCTCCTCCAAGCTTGAATTCAATGGAGAG
CCTGGCCAAGAACTTCAACAACATCAGCATCGATGATGCCGCCGCCCACCCCAACGATCAGCAGCCAGTG
GCCGGCAACAATGGCCTGCAGCAGCAGCGCGTGGCCGCCCCACCAGTGCCACAGCCACAGTTTCCAAATC
GCAGCCCAGCCCAGCAGGAGAGCAACGATATCGAGCCCAACGTGAACGAGGCCCTCGTGGGACTGAGTGG
CACCGGAAGTAGTAGCCAGAGCCAGGCCGGAGGCATCCAGAACACCGATTACGAGAAGCAGATTGCCGGC
GATCCCCCCCTGTCCGATGTGCAGTATCCACTGCAGCCCCACGCCAGCTTCGGCGAGCTGAATAGTCTGG
GAGGACAGAGCGCCCCAGCCTCCATTGGAAGCCAGCCAGCCCATCCCGTGGCCAGCAATGGCGGAATGGG
AAAGGAGTCCGACGATTTCGCCAAGCAGCAGCAGCCCCAGCAGCACCAGCAGTACCCAATGCCACTGCTG
CAGGGAGCCGCCAATACCGGAATGCGCCATGGACCACCAGGACAGGGACAGCGCAGCGGCCCAATGATGC
AACAGCAGCAGGATTACCAGGGCGGAGCCGGCGGACCCAACAATATGGGCGGCAACAAGCAGATGAACCG
CCCAGCCGGCCAGGATAGCAATCGCGGCATGAGCGGAATGCCCCCACGCAATGGACGCCCCAACCACAAT
CAGGGCCGCTACAGCGGCAACATGGGAGGCGGAGTGGATGTGTCCGTGCCCCCACCCATGGATATGCACA
TGGGCGGAGGCATGGGAGGAATGCGCAATATGGGAGTGGCCCCCAATAGCGGCCACGGCAGCGCCAAGAA
CAACAATGCCGGCGGAGGACAGGGCGGCCATGGCGGCCAGCGCAATTACAACAACCGCGGAGGAATGGGC
CACAGCGGCAGTCAGAGTGGCGGCGGAAGCAACATGGCCAACAGCACGGGCAACAACGGCAGCGGAGGAT
CCATGCAGCAGTTCATGGGCGGCGATCAGCAGTACAACAACCCCTTCCCAATTGGCGGCGCCGCCGATGA
TCTGACCCTGACCGTGGCCCACGATCCCAATGGCGAGCTGAAGAAGGCCCAGCGCGATACCGGCGTGTCG
TATGCCGGCGACCCAGAGAAGCAGACCGATCGCACCATCAGCCTGGCCATTGTGGGAGAGGGCGCCGATG
AGGATCTGGAGACCGCCCTGAATCGCTGCCCCGTGCCACAGAAGAAGGGCGAGGATAACCAGCGCTTCCC
CTTCCCGGTGCCCGCCAAGCGCCCAATTGTCGTGACGGGAGCCGGCGAGCTGCCCGAGAACGATCCCAAC
AATCCCAGCAAGAGCGAGAGCACCATCTTCGATGAGAACAATCGCGCCAACGATCTGACCACCGAGCAGA
ACCCAGCCTACCTGCCCAACCAGCACACCTCCACCTTCAGCAGCGATAACACCACCGGCAGTGCCGTGCA
GGGCGGCACCATTCCACTGAATGAGCCCGGCACCAATCAACACGTGGCTGTGGCGGAGATGCTGAAGAAC
GCTGTCGACAAGGGATACCTGGACCAGAGCGTGACGATGATGGCCAACTTACCGCCAATGGTGCTGCAGT
ATGTCAATATGCTGCTCGTCAAAATTCCAGCGTTGGATAGTGTGGAGAATGAGCTGAAGCAGATAATTGA
GAGTTCTCTGCCAGAAGATGTGAAAGAGGTTGATCCACAGAATCAACAAAAGTACATGAATGATAGTCAA
AAGCTTGAACACAATCGTCTCATCATCGAAGTGACGACAGCAAAGATTGAAGTTCAAGAATACTCGAAAA
AAGTGAACCGTGCGCTGATGGACGCTGGAATTGTGCAACCGCAGGAGCAACGTGCGCCAGCCTCAACGGA
GGACTATCACTACTCGTTCTTAGAATAGCTCGAGTCTAGAGGGCCCGCGGTTCGAAGGTAAGCCTATCCC
TAACCCTCTCCTCGGTCTCGATTCTACGCGTACCGGTCATCATCACCATCACCATTGAGTTTAAACCCGC
TGATCAGCCTCGACTGTGCCTTCTAAGGCCTGAGCTCGCTGATCAGCCTCGATCGAGGATCCAGACATGA
TAAGATACATTGATGAGTTTGGACAAACCACAACTAGAATGCAGTGAAAAAAATGCTTTATTTGTGAAAT
TTGTGATGCTATTGCTTTATTTGTAACCATTATAAGCTGCAATAAACAAGTTAACAACAACAATTGCATT
CATTTTATGTTTCAGGTTCAGGGGGAGGTGTGGGAGGTTTTTTAAAGCAAGTAAAACCTCTACAAATGTG
GTATGGCTGATTATGATCAGTCGACCGATGCCCTTGAGAGCCTTCAACCCAGTCAGCTCCTTCCGGTGGG
CGCGGGGCATGACTATCGTCGCCGCACTTATGACTGTCTTCTTTATCATGCAACTCGTAGGACAGGTGCC
GGCAGCGCTCTGGGTCATTTTCGGCGAGGACCGCTTTCGCTGGAGCGCGACGATGATCGGCCTGTCGCTT
GCGGTATTCGGAATCTTGCACGCCCTCGCTCAAGCCTTCGTCACTGGTCCCGCCACCAAACGTTTCGGCG
AGAAGCAGGCCATTATCGCCGGCATGGCGGCCGACGCGCTGGGCTACGTCTTGCTGGCGTTCGCGACGCG
AGGCTGGATGGCCTTCCCCATTATGATTCTTCTCGCTTCCGGCGGCATCGGGATGCCCGCGTTGCAGGCC
ATGCTGTCCAGGCAGGTAGATGACGACCATCAGGGACAGCTTCAAGGATCGCTCGCGGCTCTTACCAGCC
AGCAAAAGGCCAGGAACCGTAAAAAGGCCGCGTTGCTGGCGTTTTTCCATAGGCTCCGCCCCCCTGACGA
GCATCACAAAAATCGACGCTCAAGTCAGAGGTGGCGAAACCCGACAGGACTATAAAGATACCAGGCGTTT
CCCCCTGGAAGCTCCCTCGTGCGCTCTCCTGTTCCGACCCTGCCGCTTACCGGATACCTGTCCGCCTTTC
TCCCTTCGGGAAGCGTGGCGCTTTCTCAATGCTCACGCTGTAGGTATCTCAGTTCGGTGTAGGTCGTTCG
CTCCAAGCTGGGCTGTGTGCACGAACCCCCCGTTCAGCCCGACCGCTGCGCCTTATCCGGTAACTATCGT
CTTGAGTCCAACCCGGTAAGACACGACTTATCGCCACTGGCAGCAGCCACTGGTAACAGGATTAGCAGAG
CGAGGTATGTAGGCGGTGCTACAGAGTTCTTGAAGTGGTGGCCTAACTACGGCTACACTAGAAGGACAGT
ATTTGGTATCTGCGCTCTGCTGAAGCCAGTTACCTTCGGAAAAAGAGTTGGTAGCTCTTGATCCGGCAAA
CAAACCACCGCTGGTAGCGGTGGTTTTTTTGTTTGCAAGCAGCAGATTACGCGCAGAAAAAAAGGATCTC
AAGAAGATCCTTTGATCTTTTCTACGGGGTCTGACGCTCAGTGGAACGAAAACTCACGTTAAGGGATTTT
GGTCATGAGATTATCAAAAAGGATCTTCACCTAGATCCTTTTAAATTAAAAATGAAGTTTTAAATCAATC
TAAAGTATATATGAGTAAACTTGGTCTGACAGTTACCAATGCTTAATCAGTGAGGCACCTATCTCAGCGA
TCTGTCTATTTCGTTCATCCATAGTTGCCTGACTCCCCGTCGTGTAGATAACTACGATACGGGAGGGCTT
ACCATCTGGCCCCAGTGCTGCAATGATACCGCGAGACCCACGCTCACCGGCTCCAGATTTATCAGCAATA
AACCAGCCAGCCGGAAGGGCCGAGCGCAGAAGTGGTCCTGCAACTTTATCCGCCTCCATCCAGTCTATTA
ATTGTTGCCGGGAAGCTAGAGTAAGTAGTTCGCCAGTTAATAGTTTGCGCAACGTTGTTGCCATTGCTGC
AGGCATCGTGGTGTCACGCTCGTCGTTTGGTATGGCTTCATTCAGCTCCGGTTCCCAACGATCAAGGCGA
GTTACATGATCCCCCATGTTGTGCAAAAAAGCGGTTAGCTCCTTCGGTCCTCCGATCGTTGTCAGAAGTA
AGTTGGCCGCAGTGTTATCACTCATGGTTATGGCAGCACTGCATAATTCTCTTACTGTCATGCCATCCGT
AAGATGCTTTTCTGTGACTGGTGAGTACTCAACCAAGTCATTCTGAGAATAGTGTATGCGGCGACCGAGT
TGCTCTTGCCCGGCGTCAACACGGGATAATACCGCGCCACATAGCAGAACTTTAAAAGTGCTCATCATTG
GAAAACGTTCTTCGGGGCGAAAACTCTCAAGGATCTTACCGCTGTTGAGATCCAGTTCGATGTAACCCAC
TCGTGCACCCAACTGATCTTCAGCATCTTTTACTTTCACCAGCGTTTCTGGGTGAGCAAAAACAGGAAGG
CAAAATGCCGCAAAAAAGGGAATAAGGGCGACACGGAAATGTTGAATACTCATACTCTTCCTTTTTCAAT
ATTATTGAAGCATTTATCAGGGTTATTGTCTCATGAGCGGATACATATTTGAATGTATTTAGAAAAATAA
ACAAATAGGGGTTCCGCGCACATTTCCCCGAAAAGTGCCACCTGACGTCTAAGAAACCATTATTATCATG
ACATTAACCTATAAAAATAGGCGTATCACGAGGCCCTTTCGT
